>Addgene plasmid #70010 | pMito-eZinCh-2 | depositor full sequence | sequence record 124615 | pMito-eZinCh-2 sequence 8379 bps
NNNTTAATTAANNNTCCCTTCCAGCTCTCTGCCCCTTTTGGATTGAAGCCAATATGATAATGAGGGGGTG
GAGTTTGTGACGTGGCGCGGGGCGTGGGAACGGGGCGGGTGACGTAGTAGTGTGGCGGAAGTGTGATGTT
GCAAGTGTGGCGGAACACATGTAAGCGACGGATGTGGCAAAAGTGACGTTTTTGGTGTGCGCCGGTGTAC
ACAGGAAGTGACAATTTTCGCGCGGTTTTAGGCGGATGTTGTAGTAAATTTGGGCGTAACCGAGTAAGAT
TTGGCCATTTTCGCGGGAAAACTGAATAAGAGGAAGTGAAATCTGAATAATTTTGTGTTACTCATAGCGC
GTAANNNGGTACCGCGGCCGCCTCGAGCGGCGGCTCCCAGTGCCGCGCGCCAAGATCCATTCGTTGGGGG
ATCTCATGTCCGTCCTGACGCCGCTGCTGCTGCGGGGCTTGACAGGCTCGGCCCGGCGGCTCCCAGTGCC
GCGCGCCAAGATCCATTCGTTGCCGCCGGAGGGAGATCTCAAGAGCTCGAGCGCCACCATGGGCCATATG
GTGAGCAAGGGCGAGGAGCTGTTCACCGGGGTGGTGCCCATCCTGGTCGAGCTGGACGGCGACGTAAACG
GCCACAAGTTCAGCGTGTCCGGCGAGGGCGAGGGCGATGCCACCTACGGCAAGCTGACCCTGAAGTTCAT
CTGCACCACCGGTAAGCTGCCCGTGCCCTGGCCCACCCTCGTGACCACCCTGACCTGGGGCGTGCAGTGC
TTCGCCCGCTACCCCGACCACATGAAGCAGCACGACTTCTTCAAGTCCGCCATGCCCGAAGGCTACGTCC
AGGAGCGCACCATCTTCTTCAAGGACGACGGCAACTACAAGACCCGCGCCGAGGTGAAGTTCGAGGGCGA
CACCCTGGTGAACCGCATCGAGCTGAAGGGCATCGACTTCAAGGAGGACGGCAACATCCTGGGGCACAAG
CTGGAGTACAACGCCATCAGCGACAACGTCTATATCACCGCCGACAAGCAGAAGAACGGCATCAAGGCCA
ACTTCAAGATCCGCCACAACATCGAGGACGGCAGCGTGCAGCTCGCCGACCACTACCAGCAGAACACCCC
CATCGGCGACGGCCCCGTGCTGCTGCCCGACAACCACTACCTGAGCACCCAGTCCCACCTGTGCAAAGAC
CCCAACGAGAAGCGCGATCACATGGTCCTGCTGGAGTTCGTGACCGCCGCCGGGATCACTCTCGGCATGG
ACGAGCTGTACAAGTCCGGAGGCGGCGAGCTCATTCGTGGCGGATCCGGCGGAAGCGGCGGATCCGGCGG
TAGCGGCGGATCCGGCGGCTCCGGCGGATCCGGCGGCAGCGGCGGATCCGGTGGAAGCGGTGGATCCGGT
GGTAGCGGTGGATCCGGTGGAAGCGGTGGATCCGGTGGTAGCGGTGGATCCGGGGGTCCGCGGGGCTCGG
TACCCATGGTGAGCAAGGGCGAGGAGCTGTTCACCGGGGTGGTGCCCATCCTGGTCGAGCTGGACGGCGA
CGTAAACGGCCACAAGTTCAGCGTGTCCGGCGAGGGCGAGGGCGATGCCACCTACGGCAAGCTGACCCTG
AAGTTCATCTGCACCACCGGCAAGCTGCCCGTGCCCTGGCCCACCCTCGTGACCACCTTCGGCTACGGCC
TGATGTGCTTCGCCCGCTACCCCGACCACATGAAGCAGCACGACTTCTTCAAGTCCGCCATGCCCGAAGG
CTACGTCCAGGAGCGCACCATCTTCTTCAAGGACGACGGCAACTACAAGACCCGCGCCGAGGTGAAGTTC
GAGGGCGACACCCTGGTGAACCGCATCGAGCTGAAGGGCATCGACTTCAAGGAGGACGGCAACATCCTGG
GGCACAAGCTTGAGTACAACTACAACAGCCACAACGTCTATATCATGGCCGACAAGCAGAAGAACGGCAT
CAAGGTGAACTTCAAGATCCGCCACAACATCGAGGACGGCAGCGTGCAGCTCGCCGACCACTACCAGCAG
AACACCCCCATCGGCGACGGCCCCGTGCTGCTGCCCGACAACCACTACCTGAGCTACCAGTCCCACCTGT
GCAAAGACCCCAACGAGAAGCGCGATCACATGGTCCTGCTGGAGTTCGTGACCGCCGCCGGGATCACTCT
CGGCATGGACGAGCTGTACAAGGTCGACAAGGACGAGCTGGGGCCCTAAAGCGGCCGCTCTAGAGATATC
GAATTCAAGCTTGTCGACAGATCTNNNTAAGGGTGGGAAAGAATATATAAGGTGGGGGTCTTATGTAGTT
TTGTATCTGTTTTGCAGCAGCCGCCGCCGCCATGAGCACCAACTCGTTTGATGGAAGCATTGTGAGCTCA
TATTTGACAACGCGCATGCCCCCATGGGCCGGGGTGCGTCAGAATGTGATGGGCTCCAGCATTGATGGTC
GCCCCGTCCTGCCCGCAAACTCTACTACCTTGACCTACGAGACCGTGTCTGGAACGCCGTTGGAGACTGC
AGCCTCCGCCGCCGCTTCAGCCGCTGCAGCCACCGCCCGCGGGATTGTGACTGACTTTGCTTTCCTGAGC
CCGCTTGCAAGCAGTGCAGCTTCCCGTTCATCCGCCCGCGATGACAAGTTGACGGCTCTTTTGGCACAAT
TGGATTCTTTGACCCGGGAACTTAATGTCGTTTCTCAGCAGCTGTTGGATCTGCGCCAGCAGGTTTCTGC
CCTGAAGGCTTCCTCCCCTCCCAATGCGGTTTAAAACATAAATAAAAAACCAGACTCTGTTTGGATTTGG
ATCAAGCAAGTGTCTTGCTGTCTTTATTTAGGGGTTTTGCGCGCGCGGTAGGCCCGGGACCAGCGGTCTC
GGTCGTTGAGGGTCCTGTGTATTTTTTCCAGGACGTGGTAAAGGTGACTCTGGATGTTCAGATACATGGG
CATAAGCCCGTCTCTGGGGTGGAGGTAGCACCACTGCAGAGCTTCATGCTGCGGGGTGGTGTTGTAGATG
ATCCAGTCGTAGCAGGAGCGCTGGGCGTGGTGCCTAAAAATGTCTTTCAGTAGCAAGCTGATTGCCAGGG
GCAGGCCCTTGGTGTAAGTGTTTACAAAGCGGTTAAGCTGGGATGGGTGCATACGTGGGGATATGAGATG
CATCTTGGACTGTATTTTTAGGTTGGCTATGTTCCCAGCCATATCCCTCCGGGGATTCATGTTGTGCAGA
ACCACCAGCACAGTGTATCCGGTGCACTTGGGAAATTTGTCATGTAGCTTAGAAGGAAATGCGTGGAAGA
ACTTGGAGACGCCCTTGTGACCTCCAAGATTTTCCATGCATTCGTCCATAATGATGGCAATGGGCCCACG
GGCGGCGGCCTGGGCGAAGATATTTCTGGGATCACTAACGTCATAGTTGTGTTCCAGGATGAGATCGTCA
TAGGCCATTTTTACAAAGCGCGGGCGGAGGGTGCCAGACTGCGGTATAATGGTTCCATCCGGCCCAGGGG
CGTAGTTACCCTCACAGATTTGCATTTCCCACGCTTTGAGTTCAGATGGGGGGATCATGTCTACCTGCGG
GGCGATGAAGAAAACGGTTTCCGGGGTAGGGGAGATCAGCTGGGAAGAAAGCAGGTTCCTGAGCAGCTGC
GACTTACCGCAGCCGGTGGGCCCGTAAATCACACCTATTACCGGGTGCAACTGGTAGTTAAGAGAGCTGC
AGCTGCCGTCATCCCTGAGCAGGGGGGCCACTTCGTTAAGCATGTCCCTGACTCGCATGTTTTCCCTGAC
CAAATCCGCCAGAAGGCGCTCGCCGCCCAGCGATAGCAGTTCTTGCAAGGAAGCAAAGTTTTTCAACGGT
TTGAGACCGTCCGCCGTAGGCATGCTTTTGAGCGTTTGACCAAGCAGTTCCAGGCGGTCCCACAGCTCGG
TCACCTGCTCTACGGCATCTCGATCCAGCATATCTCCTCGTTTCGCGGGTTGGGGCGGCTTTCGCTGTAC
GGCAGTAGTCGGTGCTCGTCCAGACGGGCCAGGGTCATGTCTTTCCACGGGCGCAGGGTCCTCGTCAGCG
TAGTCTGGGTCACGGTGAAGGGGTGCGCTCCGGGCTGCGCGCTGGCCAGGGTGCGCTTGAGGCTGGTCCT
GCTGGTGCTGAAGCGCTGCCGGTCTTCGCCCTGCGCGTCGGCCAGGTAGCATTTGACCATGGTGTCATAG
TCCAGCCCCTCCGCGGCGTGGCCCTTGGCGCGCAGCTTGCCCTTGGAGGAGGCGCCGCACGAGGGGCAGT
GCAGACTTTTGAGGGCGTAGAGCTTGGGCGCGAGAAATACCGATTCCGGGGAGTAGGCATCCGCGCCGCA
GGCCCCGCAGACGGTCTCGCATTCCACGAGCCAGGTGAGCTCTGGCCGTTCGGGGTCAAAAACCAGGTTT
CCCCCATGCTTTTTGATGCGTTTCTTACCTCTGGTTTCCATGAGCCGGTGTCCACGCTCGGTGACGAAAA
GGCTGTCCGTGTCCCCGTATACAGACTNNNGTTTAAACGAATTCNNNTATAAAATGCAAGGTGCTGCTCA
AAAAATCAGGCAAAGCCTCGCGCAAAAAAGAAAGCACATCGTAGTCATGCTCATGCAGATAAAGGCAGGT
AAGCTCCGGAACCACCACAGAAAAAGACACCATTTTTCTCTCAAACATGTCTGCGGGTTTCTGCATAAAC
ACAAAATAAAATAACAAAAAAACATTTAAACATTAGAAGCCTGTCTTACAACAGGAAAAACAACCCTTAT
AAGCATAAGACGGACTACGGCCATGCCGGCGTGACCGTAAAAAAACTGGTCACCGTGATTAAAAAGCACC
ACCGACAGCTCCTCGGTCATGTCCGGAGTCATAATGTAAGACTCGGTAAACACATCAGGTTGATTCATCG
GTCAGTGCTAAAAAGCGACCGAAATAGCCCGGGGGAATACATACCCGCAGGCGTAGAGACAACATTACAG
CCCCCATAGGAGGTATAACAAAATTAATAGGAGAGAAAAACACATAAACACCTGAAAAACCCTCCTGCCT
AGGCAAAATAGCACCCTCCCGCTCCAGAACAACATACAGCGCTTCACAGCGGCAGCCTAACAGTCAGCCT
TACCAGTAAAAAAGAAAACCTATTAAAAAAACACCACTCGACACGGCACCAGCTCAATCAGTCACAGTGT
AAAAAAGGGCCAAGTGCAGAGCGAGTATATATAGGACTAAAAAATGACGTAACGGTTAAAGTCCACAAAA
AACACCCAGAAAACCGCACGCGAACCTACGCCCAGAAACGAAAGCCAAAAAACCCACAACTTCCTCAAAT
CGTCACTTCCGTTTTCCCACGTTACGTAACTTCCCATTTTAAGAAAACTACAATTCCCAACACATACAAG
TTACTCCGCCCTAAAACCTACGTCACCCGCCCCGTTCCCACGCCCCGCGCCACGTCACAAACTCCACCCC
CTCATTATCATATTGGCTTCAATCCAAAATAAGGTATATTATTGATGATNNNTTAATTAAGGATCCNNNC
GGTGTGAAATACCGCACAGATGCGTAAGGAGAAAATACCGCATCAGGCGCTCTTCCGCTTCCTCGCTCAC
TGACTCGCTGCGCTCGGTCGTTCGGCTGCGGCGAGCGGTATCAGCTCACTCAAAGGCGGTAATACGGTTA
TCCACAGAATCAGGGGATAACGCAGGAAAGAACATGTGAGCAAAAGGCCAGCAAAAGGCCAGGAACCGTA
AAAAGGCCGCGTTGCTGGCGTTTTTCCATAGGCTCCGCCCCCCTGACGAGCATCACAAAAATCGACGCTC
AAGTCAGAGGTGGCGAAACCCGACAGGACTATAAAGATACCAGGCGTTTCCCCCTGGAAGCTCCCTCGTG
CGCTCTCCTGTTCCGACCCTGCCGCTTACCGGATACCTGTCCGCCTTTCTCCCTTCGGGAAGCGTGGCGC
TTTCTCATAGCTCACGCTGTAGGTATCTCAGTTCGGTGTAGGTCGTTCGCTCCAAGCTGGGCTGTGTGCA
CGAACCCCCCGTTCAGCCCGACCGCTGCGCCTTATCCGGTAACTATCGTCTTGAGTCCAACCCGGTAAGA
CACGACTTATCGCCACTGGCAGCAGCCACTGGTAACAGGATTAGCAGAGCGAGGTATGTAGGCGGTGCTA
CAGAGTTCTTGAAGTGGTGGCCTAACTACGGCTACACTAGAAGGACAGTATTTGGTATCTGCGCTCTGCT
GAAGCCAGTTACCTTCGGAAAAAGAGTTGGTAGCTCTTGATCCGGCAAACAAACCACCGCTGGTAGCGGT
GGTTTTTTTGTTTGCAAGCAGCAGATTACGCGCAGAAAAAAAGGATCTCAAGAAGATCCTTTGATCTTTT
CTACGGGGTCTGACGCTCAGTGGAACGAAAACTCACGTTAAGGGATTTTGGTCATGAGATTATCAAAAAG
GATCTTCACCTAGATCCTTTTAAATTAAAAATGAAGTTTTAAATCAATCTAAAGTATATATGAGTAAACT
TGGTCTGACAGTTACCAATGCTTAATCAGTGAGGCACCTATCTCAGCGATCTGTCTATTTCGTTCATCCA
TAGTTGCCTGACTCCCCGTCGTGTAGATAACTACGATACGGGAGGGCTTACCATCTGGCCCCAGTGCTGC
AATGATACCGCGAGACCCACGCTCACCGGCTCCAGATTTATCAGCAATAAACCAGCCAGCCGGAAGGGCC
GAGCGCAGAAGTGGTCCTGCAACTTTATCCGCCTCCATCCAGTCTATTAATTGTTGCCGGGAAGCTAGAG
TAAGTAGTTCGCCAGTTAATAGTTTGCGCAACGTTGTTGNNNNNNAAAAAGGATCTTCACCTAGATCCTT
TTCACGTAGAAAGCCAGTCCGCAGAAACGGTGCTGACCCCGGATGAATGTCAGCTACTGGGCTATCTGGA
CAAGGGAAAACGCAAGCGCAAAGAGAAAGCAGGTAGCTTGCAGTGGGCTTACATGGCGATAGCTAGACTG
GGCGGTTTTATGGACAGCAAGCGAACCGGAATTGCCAGCTGGGGCGCCCTCTGGTAAGGTTGGGAAGCCC
TGCAAAGTAAACTGGATGGCTTTCTCGCCGCCAAGGATCTGATGGCGCAGGGGATCAAGCTCTGATCAAG
AGACAGGATGAGGATCGTTTCGCATGATTGAACAAGATGGATTGCACGCAGGTTCTCCGGCCGCTTGGGT
GGAGAGGCTATTCGGCTATGACTGGGCACAACAGACAATCGGCTGCTCTGATGCCGCCGTGTTCCGGCTG
TCAGCGCAGGGGCGCCCGGTTCTTTTTGTCAAGACCGACCTGTCCGGTGCCCTGAATGAACTGCAAGACG
AGGCAGCGCGGCTATCGTGGCTGGCCACGACGGGCGTTCCTTGCGCAGCTGTGCTCGACGTTGTCACTGA
AGCGGGAAGGGACTGGCTGCTATTGGGCGAAGTGCCGGGGCAGGATCTCCTGTCATCTCACCTTGCTCCT
GCCGAGAAAGTATCCATCATGGCTGATGCAATGCGGCGGCTGCATACGCTTGATCCGGCTACCTGCCCAT
TCGACCACCAAGCGAAACATCGCATCGAGCGAGCACGTACTCGGATGGAAGCCGGTCTTGTCGATCAGGA
TGATCTGGACGAAGAGCATCAGGGGCTCGCGCCAGCCGAACTGTTCGCCAGGCTCAAGGCGAGCATGCCC
GACGGCGAGGATCTCGTCGTGACCCATGGCGATGCCTGCTTGCCGAATATCATGGTGGAAAATGGCCGCT
TTTCTGGATTCATCGACTGTGGCCGGCTGGGTGTGGCGGACCGCTATCAGGACATAGCGTTGGCTACCCG
TGATATTGCTGAAGAGCTTGGCGGCGAATGGGCTGACCGCTTCCTCGTGCTTTACGGTATCGCCGCTCCC
GATTCGCAGCGCATCGCCTTCTATCGCCTTCTTGACGAGTTCTTCTGAATTTTGTTAAAATTTTTGTTAA
ATCAGCTCATTTTTTAACCAATAGGCCGAAATCGGCAACATCCCTTATAAATCAAAAGAATAGACCGCGA
TAGGGT
[37 nt withheld, positions 8057-8093]
AAAGAACGTGGACTCCAACGTCAAAGG
[64 nt withheld, positions 8121-8184]
CGGTCGAGGTGCCGTAAAGCT
[56 nt withheld, positions 8206-8261]
G
[95 nt withheld, positions 8263-8357]
GCGCTTAATGCGCCGNNNNNNN
Features (pLannotate 1.2.2; 18 found; start..end, strand, type, name):
     36..117     +  repeat_region  ITR (fragment): inverted terminal repeat of human adenovirus serotype 5 inverted
    205..354     +  misc_signal    Ad5 Ψ: packaging signal for adenovirus serotype 5
    378..404     +  CDS            COX8 presequence (fragment): mitochondrial presequence of human cytochrome c oxidase subunit VIII (Rizutto et al., 1989)
    426..500     +  CDS            COX8 presequence: mitochondrial presequence of human cytochrome c oxidase subunit VIII (Rizutto et al., 1989)
    558..1275    +  CDS            mCerulean (fragment): enhanced monomeric variant of CFP (Rizzo et al., 2004) mammalian codon-optimized
   1476..2192    +  CDS            Citrine: enhanced variant of YFP (Heikal et al., 2001) mammalian codon-optimized
   2342..2761    +  CDS            IX: CAP9_ADE05 - Experimental evidence at protein level: Swiss-Prot protein existence level 1. Structural component of the virion that acts as a cement protein on the capsid exterior and forms triskelion structures consisting of three molecules that stabilize three hexon trimers at the center of each icosahedral facet and fixes the peripentonal hexons. Dispensable for assembly. During virus entry, recruits the anterograde motor kinesin-1 to the capsid docked at the nuclear pore complex thereby subjecting the docked capsid to a pulling force. The resulting tension leads to capsid disruption, disper
   2827..4161    -  CDS            IVa2: PKG1_ADE05 - Experimental evidence at protein level: Swiss-Prot protein existence level 1. Component of the packaging machinery which encapsidates the viral DNA into preformed capsids and transcriptional activator of the viral major late promoter (MLP). Binds, along with packaging proteins 2 and 3, to the specific packaging sequence on the left end of viral genomic DNA and displays ATPase activity thereby providing the power stroke of the packaging machinery. The activity of packaging protein IVa2 is stimulated by protein 33K which acts as a terminase. May be the protein that pumps DNA into th
   4528..4668    -  CDS            E4RF2_ADE02 (fragment): Protein predicted: Swiss-Prot protein existence level 4. From Human adenovirus C serotype 2 (HAdV-2) (Human adenovirus 2).
   4719..4895    -  CDS            E4RF1_ADE02 (fragment): Experimental evidence at protein level: Swiss-Prot protein existence level 1. May modulate tight-junctions functions of infected cells through interactions with PDZ proteins. E4 ORF1 has ben show for Adenovirus 9 to interact with protein involved in tight junction regulation. May play a role in mTOR activation by activating PI3- kinase, thus overriding cellular checkpoint for translation. From Human adenovirus C serotype 2 (HAdV-2) (Human adenovirus 2).
   4897..5085    -  CDS            E4RF1_ADE02 (fragment): Experimental evidence at protein level: Swiss-Prot protein existence level 1. May modulate tight-junctions functions of infected cells through interactions with PDZ proteins. E4 ORF1 has ben show for Adenovirus 9 to interact with protein involved in tight junction regulation. May play a role in mTOR activation by activating PI3- kinase, thus overriding cellular checkpoint for translation. From Human adenovirus C serotype 2 (HAdV-2) (Human adenovirus 2).
   5408..5509    -  repeat_region  ITR: inverted terminal repeat of human adenovirus serotype 5 inverted
   5530..5577    +  misc_feature   bom (fragment): basis of mobility region from pBR322
   5763..6351    -  rep_origin     ori: high-copy-number ColE1/pMB1/pBR322/pUC origin of replication
   6523..6829    -  CDS            bla(M) (fragment): β-lactamase lacking the signal sequence; bla(M); allows cytosolic expression of β-lactamase
   6863..7132    +  CDS            tnpA (fragment): TN5P_ECOLX - Also known as tnp. Experimental evidence at protein level: Swiss-Prot protein existence level 1. Mediates transposition of transposon Tn5 by a 'cut and paste' mechanism. First, the monomeric transposase binds the 19 bp inverted DNA repeats flanking the transposon. Then, dimerization of the DNA- bound transposase creates a synaptic DNA complex. After nicking of the first DNA strand, excision of the transposon proceeds through a series of intermediates. The transposase then mediates the insertion of the transposon at a new site by strand transfer. The activity of the wild- type tran
   7164..7958    +  CDS            NeoR/KanR: aminoglycoside phosphotransferase from Tn5; aph(3')-II (or nptII); confers resistance to neomycin, kanamycin, and G418 (Geneticin®)
   7968..8372    -  rep_origin     f1 ori (fragment) (sequence partly withheld): f1 bacteriophage origin of replication; arrow indicates direction of (+) strand synthesis
