[The description below was written by a language model from this plasmid's Addgene catalogue record and pLannotate feature annotations shown in this document.]
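Description:
pMito-eZinCh-2 is a mammalian expression plasmid built on the pShuttle backbone, an adenoviral shuttle vector, and encodes a mitochondrially targeted version of the genetically encoded Zn2+ FRET sensor eZinCh-2. In bacteria it is maintained at high copy through a ColE1/pUC-type origin and selected with kanamycin via the Tn5 aminoglycoside phosphotransferase (NeoR/KanR). The catalogue also lists this marker as a G418 selection in mammalian cells. Remnants of a β-lactamase gene, a Tn5 transposase, a bom site and an f1 origin are annotated only as fragments.

The synthetic insert of about 1.8 kb begins with the mitochondrial presequence of human cytochrome c oxidase subunit VIII, annotated as a partial copy followed by a full copy, which suggests a tandem arrangement for import into the mitochondrion. This is followed by a Cerulean-type cyan fluorescent protein and the yellow variant Citrine as the FRET donor and acceptor. They are separated by roughly 200 unannotated bases that presumably correspond to the sensor's linker region, and zinc binding is read out as a change in energy transfer between the two fluorophores. The catalogue gives CMV as the promoter, but the feature table annotates no promoter or polyadenylation signal, and the first presequence feature lies almost directly after the packaging signal, so the promoter cannot be confirmed from the annotation.

The cassette sits within adenovirus serotype 5 shuttle elements: left and right inverted terminal repeats, the Ψ packaging signal, and viral regions (IX, IVa2 and E4 ORF fragments) that in shuttle vectors of this type serve as homology arms for recombination into an adenoviral genome. The stated use is ratiometric imaging of free Zn2+ in the mitochondria of mammalian cells.
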