Addgene plasmid #70010: pMito-eZinCh-2
Purpose: expresses pMito-eZinCh-2 Zn2+ FRET sensor in the mitochondria of mammalian cells
Depositing lab: Maarten Merkx. Publication: eZinCh-2: A Versatile, Genetically Encoded FRET Sensor for Cytosolic and Intraorganelle Zn(2+) Imaging. Hessels AM, Chabosseau P, Bakker MH, Engelen W, Rutter GA, Taylor KM, Merkx M. ACS Chem Biol. 2015 Sep 18;10(9):2126-34. doi: 10.1021/acschembio.5b00211. Epub 2015 Jul 20. PubMed 26151333.
Backbone
  Vector backbone: pShuttle
  Vector type: Mammalian Expression
  Selectable markers: Neomycin (select with G418)
Growth in bacteria
  Bacterial resistance: Kanamycin, 50 μg/mL
  Growth temperature: 37°C
  Growth strain: DH5alpha
  Growth instructions: E. coli nova blue LB culture medium 30 ug/ml kanamycin Culture overnight, 37 C/250 rpm
  Copy number: High Copy
Gene/Insert
  Gene/Insert name: mito-eZinch-2
  Species: Synthetic
  Insert size (bp): 1800
  Promoter: CMV
  Cloning method: Unknown
  Sequencing primers: 5′ CMV forward; 3′ CMV reverse
Terms and licenses: Academic/Nonprofit Terms; Industry Terms: Not Available to Industry
How to cite: pMito-eZinCh-2 was a gift from Maarten Merkx (Addgene plasmid # 70010)
