>Addgene plasmid #70010 | pMito-eZinCh-2 | addgene partial sequence | sequence record 127758 | Encap-F 5'-TTTGGGCGTAACCGAGTAAG-3'
AACTGAATAAGAGGAAGTGAAATCTGAATAATTTTGTGTTACTCATAGCGCGTAATACTGTAATAGTAAT
CAATTACGGGGTCATTAGTTCATAGCCCATATATGGAGTTCCGCGTTACATAACTTACGGTAAATGGCCC
GCCTGGCTGACCGCCCAACGACCCCCGCCCATTGACGTCAATAATGACGTATGTTCCCATAGTAACGCCA
ATAGGGACTTTCCATTGACGTCAATGGGTGGAGTATTTACGGTAAACTGCCCACTTGGCAGTACATCAAG
TGTATCATATGCCAAGTACGCCCCCTATTGACGTCAATGACGGTAAATGGCCCGCCTGGCATTATGCCCA
GTACATGACCTTATGGGACTTTCCTACTTGGCAGTACATCTACGTATTAGTCATCGCTATTACCATGGTG
ATGCGGTTTTGGCAGTACATCAATGGGCGTGGATAGCGGTTTGACTCACGGGGATTTCCAAGTCTCCACC
CCATTGACGTCAATGGGAGTTTGTTTTGGCACCAAAATCAACGGGACTTTCCAAAATGTCGTAACAACTC
CGCCCCATTGACGCAAATGGGCGGTAGGCGTGTACGGTGGGAGGTCTATATAAGCAGAGCTGGTTTAGTG
AACCGTCAGATCCGCTAGAGATCTGGTACCGTCGACGCGGCCGCT
