>Addgene plasmid #70010 | pMito-eZinCh-2 | addgene partial sequence | sequence record 128882 | CMV-F 5'-CGCAAATGGGCGGTAGGCGTG-3'
CCGCTAGAGATCTGGTACCGTCGACGCGGCCGCTTGACATGT
